Addgene plasmid #116114: pHAGE-ARAF-R188H
Purpose: Lentiviral expression of ARAF R188H
Depositing lab: Gordon Mills & Kenneth Scott. Depositing organization: Baylor College of Medicine. Publication: Systematic Functional Annotation of Somatic Mutations in Cancer. Ng PK, Li J, Jeong KJ, Shao S, Chen H, Tsang YH, Sengupta S, Wang Z, Bhavana VH, Tran R, Soewito S, Minussi DC, Moreno D, Kong K, Dogruluk T, Lu H, Gao J, Tokheim C, Zhou DC, Johnson AM, Zeng J, Ip CKM, Ju Z, Wester M, Yu S, Li Y, Vellano CP, Schultz N, Karchin R, Ding L, Lu Y, Cheung LWT, Chen K, Shaw KR, Meric-Bernstam F, Scott KL, Yi S, Sahni N, Liang H, Mills GB. Cancer Cell. 2018 Mar 12;33(3):450-462.e10. doi: 10.1016/j.ccell.2018.01.021. PubMed 29533785.
Backbone
  Vector backbone: pHAGE
  Vector type: Lentiviral
Growth in bacteria
  Bacterial resistance: Ampicillin, 100 μg/mL
  Growth temperature: 37°C
  Growth strain: Stbl3
  Copy number: High Copy
Gene/Insert
  Gene/Insert name: ARAF
  Species: H. sapiens (human)
  Mutation: R188H
  Entrez Gene: ARAF (a.k.a. A-RAF, ARAF1, PKS2, RAFA1)
  Cloning method: Gateway Cloning
Terms and licenses: Academic/Nonprofit Terms; Industry Terms: Not Available to Industry
How to cite: pHAGE-ARAF-R188H was a gift from Gordon Mills & Kenneth Scott (Addgene plasmid # 116114 ; http://n2t.net/addgene:116114 ; RRID:Addgene_116114)
