[The description below was written by a language model from this plasmid's Addgene catalogue record and pLannotate feature annotations shown in this document.]
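Description:
pHAGE-ARAF-R188H is an HIV-1-based lentiviral expression plasmid built on the pHAGE backbone to deliver a mutant form of the human serine/threonine kinase ARAF carrying the R188H substitution. In bacteria it is maintained through a high-copy ColE1/pUC-type origin and selected with ampicillin via the β-lactamase gene. The viral portion contains a truncated 5' LTR, the Ψ packaging signal with an adjoining gag fragment, the Rev response element, the cPPT/CTS, and a self-inactivating ΔU3 3' LTR. Together these elements allow the transfer RNA to be packaged when helper functions are supplied in trans, and to integrate into target cells without regenerating an active viral promoter.

Between the LTRs, the EF-1α promoter drives constitutive expression of the ARAF open reading frame, which was introduced by Gateway recombination and is flanked by attB1 and attB2 sites. An EMCV IRES followed by a puromycin N-acetyltransferase gene sits downstream on the same transcript, so transduced mammalian cells can be selected with puromycin. A WPRE follows to enhance transcript stability and expression. A V5 epitope sequence is annotated downstream of attB2, but short T3 and T7 promoter sequences and an attB4 fragment separate it from the ARAF coding sequence. The record does not indicate whether the tag is fused in frame to ARAF. The feature table annotates the insert simply as human ARAF, and the R188H change is documented only in the catalogue entry. The construct comes from a collection built for systematic functional annotation of somatic cancer mutations. It is suited to stable expression of this ARAF variant in mammalian cells to assess its functional effects.
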