Features (pLannotate 1.2.2; 30 found; start..end, strand, type, name):
      1..1179    +  promoter       EF-1α promoter: strong constitutive promoter for human elongation factor EF-1α
   1200..1217    +  protein_bind   attB1 (fragment): mutant version of attB; core recombination site for the Gateway® BP reaction BP Clonase™
   1223..3040    +  CDS            ARAF: ARAF_HUMAN - Also known as ARAF1, PKS, PKS2. Experimental evidence at protein level: Swiss-Prot protein existence level 1. [Isoform 2]: Serves as a positive regulator of myogenic differentiation by inducing cell cycle arrest, the expression of myogenin and other muscle-specific proteins, and myotube formation. From Homo sapiens (Human).
   3042..3066    -  protein_bind   attB2: mutant version of attB; recombination site for the Gateway® BP reaction BP Clonase™
   3074..3092    +  promoter       T3 promoter: promoter for bacteriophage T3 RNA polymerase
   3118..3136    -  promoter       T7 promoter: promoter for bacteriophage T7 RNA polymerase
   3142..3160    -  protein_bind   attB4 (fragment): mutant version of attB; core recombination site for the Gateway® BP reaction BP Clonase™
   3216..3257    +  CDS            V5 tag: epitope tag from simian virus 5
   3383..3845    +  misc_feature   IRES: internal ribosome entry site (IRES) of the encephalomyocarditis virus (EMCV)
   3859..4456    +  CDS            PuroR (fragment): puromycin N-acetyltransferase; pac from Streptomyces; confers resistance to puromycin
   4472..5060    +  misc_feature   WPRE: woodchuck hepatitis virus posttranscriptional regulatory element
   5068..5133    +  CDS            nef (fragment): NEF_HV1Z2 - Experimental evidence at protein level: Swiss-Prot protein existence level 1. Extracellular Nef protein targets CD4(+) T-lymphocytes for apoptosis by interacting with CXCR4 surface receptors. From Human immunodeficiency virus type 1 group M subtype D (isolate Z2/CDC-Z34) (HIV-1).
   5135..5368    +  LTR            3' LTR (ΔU3): self-inactivating 3' long terminal repeat (LTR) from HIV-1
   5573..5677    +  promoter       AmpR promoter: bla
   5678..6538    +  CDS            AmpR: β-lactamase; bla; confers resistance to ampicillin, carbenicillin, and related antibiotics
   6709..7297    +  rep_origin     ori: high-copy-number ColE1/pMB1/pBR322/pUC origin of replication
   7480..7534    +  CDS            lacI (fragment): lac repressor; lacI; The lac repressor binds to the lac operator to inhibit transcription in E. coli. This inhibition can be relieved by adding lactose or isopropyl-β-D-thiogalactopyranoside (IPTG).
   7540..7633    +  rep_origin     SV40 ori (fragment): SV40 origin of replication
   7658..7695    +  CDS            lacI (fragment): lac repressor; lacI; The lac repressor binds to the lac operator to inhibit transcription in E. coli. This inhibition can be relieved by adding lactose or isopropyl-β-D-thiogalactopyranoside (IPTG).
   7708..7729    +  protein_bind   CAP binding site: CAP binding activates transcription in the presence of cAMP. E. coli catabolite activator protein
   7744..7774    +  promoter       lac promoter: promoter for the E. coli lac operon
   7782..7798    +  protein_bind   lac operator: The lac repressor binds to the lac operator to inhibit transcription in E. coli. This inhibition can be relieved by adding lactose or isopropyl-β-D-thiogalactopyranoside (IPTG). lac repressor encoded by lacI
   7832..7915    +  polyA_signal   SV40 poly(A) signal (fragment): SV40 polyadenylation signal
   8082..8411    +  CDS            nef (fragment): NEF_HV1BR - Experimental evidence at protein level: Swiss-Prot protein existence level 1. Extracellular Nef protein targets CD4(+) T-lymphocytes for apoptosis by interacting with CXCR4 surface receptors (PubMed:14990729). From Human immunodeficiency virus type 1 group M subtype B (isolate BRU/LAI) (HIV-1).
   8459..8716    +  LTR            5' LTR (truncated): truncated 5' long terminal repeat (LTR) from HIV-1
   8763..8888    +  misc_feature   HIV-1 Ψ: packaging signal of human immunodeficiency virus type 1
   8872..9210    +  CDS            HIV-1 gag (fragment): gag protein from human immunodeficiency virus 1; gag
   9385..9618    +  misc_feature   RRE: The Rev response element (RRE) of HIV-1 allows for Rev-dependent mRNA export from the nucleus to the cytoplasm.
   9995..10095   +  CDS            Rev (fragment): human immunodeficiency virus 1 (HIV-1) Rev protein; rev; enhances nuclear export of unspliced and incompletely spliced viral mRNAs
  10140..10257   +  misc_feature   cPPT/CTS: central polypurine tract and central termination sequence of HIV-1
>Addgene plasmid #116114 | pHAGE-ARAF-R188H | addgene full sequence | sequence record 250476 | Addgene NGS Result
GGCTCCGGTGCCCGTCAGTGGGCAGAGCGCACATCGCCCACAGTCCCCGAGAAGTTGGGGGGAGGGGTCG
GCAATTGAACCGGTGCCTAGAGAAGGTGGCGCGGGGTAAACTGGGAAAGTGATGTCGTGTACTGGCTCCG
CCTTTTTCCCGAGGGTGGGGGAGAACCGTATATAAGTGCAGTAGTCGCCGTGAACGTTCTTTTTCGCAAC
GGGTTTGCCGCCAGAACACAGGTAAGTGCCGTGTGTGGTTCCCGCGGGCCTGGCCTCTTTACGGGTTATG
GCCCTTGCGTGCCTTGAATTACTTCCACCTGGCTGCAGTACGTGATTCTTGATCCCGAGCTTCGGGTTGG
AAGTGGGTGGGAGAGTTCGAGGCCTTGCGCTTAAGGAGCCCCTTCGCCTCGTGCTTGAGTTGAGGCCTGG
CCTGGGCGCTGGGGCCGCCGCGTGCGAATCTGGTGGCACCTTCGCGCCTGTCTCGCTGCTTTCGATAAGT
CTCTAGCCATTTAAAATTTTTGATGACCTGCTGCGACGCTTTTTTTCTGGCAAGATAGTCTTGTAAATGC
GGGCCAAGATCTGCACACTGGTATTTCGGTTTTTGGGGCCGCGGGCGGCGACGGGGCCCGTGCGTCCCAG
CGCACATGTTCGGCGAGGCGGGGCCTGCGAGCGCGGCCACCGAGAATCGGACGGGGGTAGTCTCAAGCTG
GCCGGCCTGCTCTGGTGCCTGGCCTCGCGCCGCCGTGTATCGCCCCGCCCTGGGCGGCAAGGCTGGCCCG
GTCGGCACCAGTTGCGTGAGCGGAAAGATGGCCGCTTCCCGGCCCTGCTGCAGGGAGCTCAAAATGGAGG
ACGCGGCGCTCGGGAGAGCGGGCGGGTGAGTCACCCACACAAAGGAAAAGGGCCTTTCCGTCCTCAGCCG
TCGCTTCATGTGACTCCACGGAGTACCGGGCGCCGTCCAGGCACCTCGATTAGTTCTCGAGCTTTTGGAG
TACGTCGTCTTTAGGTTGGGGGGAGGGGTTTTATGCGATGGAGTTTCCCCACACTGAGTGGGTGGAGACT
GAAGTTAGGCCAGCTTGGCACTTGATGTAATTCTCCTTGGAATTTGCCCTTTTTGAGTTTGGATCTTGGT
TCATTCTCAAGCCTCAGACAGTGGTTCAAAGTTTTTTTCTTCCATTTCAGGTGTCGTGAAGCGGCCCTGC
AGATATCAACAAGTTTGTACAAAAAAGTTGGCATGGAGCCACCACGGGGCCCCCCTGCCAATGGGGCCGA
GCCATCCCGGGCAGTGGGCACCGTCAAAGTATACCTGCCCAACAAGCAACGCACGGTGGTGACTGTCCGG
GATGGCATGAGTGTCTACGACTCTCTAGACAAGGCCCTGAAGGTGCGGGGTCTAAATCAGGACTGCTGTG
TGGTCTACCGACTCATCAAGGGACGAAAGACGGTCACTGCCTGGGACACAGCCATTGCTCCCCTGGATGG
CGAGGAGCTCATTGTCGAGGTCCTTGAAGATGTCCCGCTGACCATGCACAATTTTGTACGGAAGACCTTC
TTCAGCCTGGCGTTCTGTGACTTCTGCCTTAAGTTTCTGTTCCATGGCTTCCGTTGCCAAACCTGTGGCT
ACAAGTTCCACCAGCATTGTTCCTCCAAGGTCCCCACAGTCTGTGTTGACATGAGTACCAACCGCCAACA
GTTCTACCACAGTGTCCAGGATTTGTCCGGAGGCTCCAGACAGCATGAGGCTCCCTCGAACCGCCCCCTG
AATGAGTTGCTAACCCCCCAGGGTCCCAGCCCCCACACCCAGCACTGTGACCCGGAGCACTTCCCCTTCC
CTGCCCCAGCCAATGCCCCCCTACAGCGCATCCGCTCCACGTCCACTCCCAACGTCCATATGGTCAGCAC
CACGGCCCCCATGGACTCCAACCTCATCCAGCTCACTGGCCAGAGTTTCAGCACTGATGCTGCCGGTAGT
AGAGGAGGTAGTGATGGAACCCCCCGGGGGAGCCCCAGCCCAGCCAGCGTGTCCTCGGGGAGGAAGTCCC
CACATTCCAAGTCACCAGCAGAGCAGCGCGAGCGGAAGTCCTTGGCCGATGACAAGAAGAAAGTGAAGAA
CCTGGGGTACCGGGACTCAGGCTATTACTGGGAGGTACCACCCAGTGAGGTGCAGCTGCTGAAGAGGATC
GGGACGGGCTCGTTTGGCACCGTGTTTCGAGGGCGGTGGCATGGCGATGTGGCCGTGAAGGTGCTCAAGG
TGTCCCAGCCCACAGCTGAGCAGGCCCAGGCTTTCAAGAATGAGATGCAGGTGCTCAGGAAGACGCGACA
TGTCAACATCTTGCTGTTTATGGGCTTCATGACCCGGCCGGGATTTGCCATCATCACACAGTGGTGTGAG
GGCTCCAGCCTCTACCATCACCTGCATGTGGCCGACACACGCTTCGACATGGTCCAGCTCATCGACGTGG
CCCGGCAGACTGCCCAGGGCATGGACTACCTCCATGCCAAGAACATCATCCACCGAGATCTCAAGTCTAA
CAACATCTTCCTACATGAGGGGCTCACGGTGAAGATCGGTGACTTTGGCTTGGCCACAGTGAAGACTCGA
TGGAGCGGGGCCCAGCCCTTGGAGCAGCCCTCAGGATCTGTGCTGTGGATGGCAGCTGAGGTGATCCGTA
TGCAGGACCCGAACCCCTACAGCTTCCAGTCAGACGTCTATGCCTACGGGGTTGTGCTCTACGAGCTTAT
GACTGGCTCACTGCCTTACAGCCACATTGGCTGCCGTGACCAGATTATCTTTATGGTGGGCCGTGGCTAT
CTGTCCCCGGACCTCAGCAAAATCTCCAGCAACTGCCCCAAGGCCATGCGGCGCCTGCTGTCTGACTGCC
TCAAGTTCCAGCGGGAGGAGCGGCCCCTCTTCCCCCAGATCCTGGCCACAATTGAGCTGCTGCAACGGTC
ACTCCCCAAGATTGAGCGGAGTGCCTCGGAACCCTCCTTGCACCGCACCCAGGCCGATGAGTTGCCTGCC
TGCCTACTCAGCGCAGCCCGCCTTGTGCCTTACCCAACTTTCTTGTACAAAGTGGTGATATCCAATTAAC
CCTCACTAAAGGAAGATGATAGTTAAGTGTAAGTTACCCTATAGTGAGTCGTATTACCACCCAACTTTTC
TATACAAAGTGGTTGATATCCAGCACAGTGGCGGCCGCTCGAGTCTAGAGGGCCCGCGGTTCGAAGGTAA
GCCTATCCCTAACCCTCTCCTCGGTCTCGATTCTACGCGTACCGGTTAGTAATGAGATCCCTCCCCCCCC
CCTAACGTTACTGGCCGAAGCCGCTTGGAATAAGGCCGGTGTGCGTTTGTCTATATGTTATTTTCCACCA
TATTGCCGTCTTTTGGCAATGTGAGGGCCCGGAAACCTGGCCCTGTCTTCTTGACGAGCATTCCTAGGGG
TCTTTCCCCTCTCGCCAAAGGAATGCAAGGTCTGTTGAATGTCGTGAAGGAAGCAGTTCCTCTGGAAGCT
TCTTGAAGACAAACAACGTCTGTAGCGACCCTTTGCAGGCAGCGGAACCCCCCACCTGGCGACAGGTGCC
TCTGCGGCCAAAAGCCACGTGTATAAGATACACCTGCAAAGGCGGCACAACCCCAGTGCCACGTTGTGAG
TTGGATAGTTGTGGAAAGAGTCAAATGGCTCTCCTCAAGCGTATTCAACAAGGGGCTGAAGGATGCCCAG
AAGGTACCCCATTGTATGGGATCTGATCTGGGGCCTCGGTGCACATGCTTTACATGTGTTTAGTCGAGGT
TAAAAAAACGTCTAGGCCCCCCGAACCACGGGGACGTGGTTTTCCTTTGAAAAACACGATGATAATATGG
CCACACATATGACCGAGTACAAGCCCACGGTGCGCCTCGCCACCCGCGACGACGTCCCCAGGGCCGTACG
CACCCTCGCCGCCGCGTTCGCCGACTACCCCGCCACGCGCCACACCGTCGATCCGGACCGCCACATCGAG
CGGGTCACCGAGCTGCAAGAACTCTTCCTCACGCGCGTCGGGCTCGACATCGGCAAGGTGTGGGTCGCGG
ACGACGGCGCCGCGGTGGCGGTCTGGACCACGCCGGAGAGCGTCGAAGCGGGGGCGGTGTTCGCCGAGAT
CGGCCCGCGCATGGCCGAGTTGAGCGGTTCCCGGCTGGCCGCGCAGCAACAGATGGAAGGCCTCCTGGCG
CCGCACCGGCCCAAGGAGCCCGCGTGGTTCCTGGCCACCGTCGGCGTCTCGCCCGACCACCAGGGCAAGG
GTCTGGGCAGCGCCGTCGTGCTCCCCGGAGTGGAGGCGGCCGAGCGCGCCGGGGTGCCCGCCTTCCTGGA
GACCTCCGCGCCCCGCAACCTCCCCTTCTACGAGCGGCTCGGCTTCACCGTCACCGCCGACGTCGAGGTG
CCCGAAGGACCGCGCACCTGGTGCATGACCCGCAAGCCCGGTGCCTAAATCGATAGATCCTAATCAACCT
CTGGATTACAAAATTTGTGAAAGATTGACTGGTATTCTTAACTATGTTGCTCCTTTTACGCTATGTGGAT
ACGCTGCTTTAATGCCTTTGTATCATGCTATTGCTTCCCGTATGGCTTTCATTTTCTCCTCCTTGTATAA
ATCCTGGTTGCTGTCTCTTTATGAGGAGTTGTGGCCCGTTGTCAGGCAACGTGGCGTGGTGTGCACTGTG
TTTGCTGACGCAACCCCCACTGGTTGGGGCATTGCCACCACCTGTCAGCTCCTTTCCGGGACTTTCGCTT
TCCCCCTCCCTATTGCCACGGCGGAACTCATCGCCGCCTGCCTTGCCCGCTGCTGGACAGGGGCTCGGCT
GTTGGGCACTGACAATTCCGTGGTGTTGTCGGGGAAATCATCGTCCTTTCCTTGGCTGCTCGCCTGTGTT
GCCACCTGGATTCTGCGCGGGACGTCCTTCTGCTACGTCCCTTCGGCCCTCAATCCAGCGGACCTTCCTT
CCCGCGGCCTGCTGCCGGCTCTGCGGCCTCTTCCGCGTCTTCGCCTTCGCCCTCAGACGAGTCGGATCTC
CCTTTGGGCCGCCTCCCCGCCTGAGATCCTTTAAGACCAATGACTTACAAGGCAGCTGTAGATCTTAGCC
ACTTTTTAAAAGAAAAGGGGGGACTGGAAGGGCTAATTCACTCCCAACGAAGACAAGATCTGCTTTTTGC
TTGTACTGGGTCTCTCTGGTTAGACCAGATCTGAGCCTGGGAGCTCTCTGGCTAACTAGGGAACCCACTG
CTTAAGCCTCAATAAAGCTTGCCTTGAGTGCTTCAAGTAGTGTGTGCCCGTCTGTTGTGTGACTCTGGTA
ACTAGAGATCCCTCAGACCCTTTTAGTCAGTGTGGAAAATCTCTAGCAGTAGTAGTTCATGTCATCTTAT
TATTCAGTATTTATAACTTGCAAAGAAATGAATATCAGAGAGTGAGAGGCCCGGGTTAATTAAGGAAAGG
GCTAGATCATTCTTGAAGACGAAAGGGCCTCGTGATACGCCTATTTTTATAGGTTAATGTCATGATAATA
ATGGTTTCTTAGACGTCAGGTGGCACTTTTCGGGGAAATGTGCGCGGAACCCCTATTTGTTTATTTTTCT
AAATACATTCAAATATGTATCCGCTCATGAGACAATAACCCTGATAAATGCTTCAATAATATTGAAAAAG
GAAGAGTATGAGTATTCAACATTTCCGTGTCGCCCTTATTCCCTTTTTTGCGGCATTTTGCCTTCCTGTT
TTTGCTCACCCAGAAACGCTGGTGAAAGTAAAAGATGCTGAAGATCAGTTGGGTGCACGAGTGGGTTACA
TCGAACTGGATCTCAACAGCGGTAAGATCCTTGAGAGTTTTCGCCCCGAAGAACGTTTTCCAATGATGAG
CACTTTTAAAGTTCTGCTATGTGGCGCGGTATTATCCCGTGTTGACGCCGGGCAAGAGCAACTCGGTCGC
CGCATACACTATTCTCAGAATGACTTGGTTGAGTACTCACCAGTCACAGAAAAGCATCTTACGGATGGCA
TGACAGTAAGAGAATTATGCAGTGCTGCCATAACCATGAGTGATAACACTGCGGCCAACTTACTTCTGAC
AACGATCGGAGGACCGAAGGAGCTAACCGCTTTTTTGCACAACATGGGGGATCATGTAACTCGCCTTGAT
CGTTGGGAACCGGAGCTGAATGAAGCCATACCAAACGACGAGCGTGACACCACGATGCCTGTAGCAATGG
CAACAACGTTGCGCAAACTATTAACTGGCGAACTACTTACTCTAGCTTCCCGGCAACAATTAATAGACTG
GATGGAGGCGGATAAAGTTGCAGGACCACTTCTGCGCTCGGCCCTTCCGGCTGGCTGGTTTATTGCTGAT
AAATCTGGAGCCGGTGAGCGTGGGTCTCGCGGTATCATTGCAGCACTGGGGCCAGATGGTAAGCCCTCCC
GTATCGTAGTTATCTACACGACGGGGAGTCAGGCAACTATGGATGAACGAAATAGACAGATCGCTGAGAT
AGGTGCCTCACTGATTAAGCATTGGTAACTGTCAGACCAAGTTTACTCATATATACTTTAGATTGATTTA
AAACTTCATTTTTAATTTAAAAGGATCTAGGTGAAGATCCTTTTTGATAATCTCATGACCAAAATCCCTT
AACGTGAGTTTTCGTTCCACTGAGCGTCAGACCCCGTAGAAAAGATCAAAGGATCTTCTTGAGATCCTTT
TTTTCTGCGCGTAATCTGCTGCTTGCAAACAAAAAAACCACCGCTACCAGCGGTGGTTTGTTTGCCGGAT
CAAGAGCTACCAACTCTTTTTCCGAAGGTAACTGGCTTCAGCAGAGCGCAGATACCAAATACTGTTCTTC
TAGTGTAGCCGTAGTTAGGCCACCACTTCAAGAACTCTGTAGCACCGCCTACATACCTCGCTCTGCTAAT
CCTGTTACCAGTGGCTGCTGCCAGTGGCGATAAGTCGTGTCTTACCGGGTTGGACTCAAGACGATAGTTA
CCGGATAAGGCGCAGCGGTCGGGCTGAACGGGGGGTTCGTGCACACAGCCCAGCTTGGAGCGAACGACCT
ACACCGAACTGAGATACCTACAGCGTGAGCTATGAGAAAGCGCCACGCTTCCCGAAGGGAGAAAGGCGGA
CAGGTATCCGGTAAGCGGCAGGGTCGGAACAGGAGAGCGCACGAGGGAGCTTCCAGGGGGAAACGCCTGG
TATCTTTATAGTCCTGTCGGGTTTCGCCACCTCTGACTTGAGCGTCGATTTTTGTGATGCTCGTCAGGGG
GGCGGAGCCTATGGAAAAACGCCAGCAACGCGGCCTTTTTACGGTTCCTGGCCTTTTGCTGGCCTTTTGC
TCACATGTTCTTTCCTGCGTTATCCCCTGATTCTGTGGATAACCGTATTACCGCCTTTGAGTGAGCTGAT
ACCGCTCGCCGCAGCCGAACGACCGAGCGCAGCGAGTCAGTGAGCGAGGAAGCGGAAGAGCGCCCAATAC
GCAAACCGCCTCTCCCCGCGCGTTGGCCGATTCATTAATGCAGCAAGCTCATGGCTGACTAATTTTTTTT
ATTTATGCAGAGGCCGAGGCCGCCTCGGCCTCTGAGCTATTCCAGAAGTAGTGAGGAGGCTTTTTTGGAG
GCCTAGGCTTTTGCAAAAAGCTCCCCGTGGCACGACAGGTTTCCCGACTGGAAAGCGGGCAGTGAGCGCA
ACGCAATTAATGTGAGTTAGCTCACTCATTAGGCACCCCAGGCTTTACACTTTATGCTTCCGGCTCGTAT
GTTGTGTGGAATTGTGAGCGGATAACAATTTCACACAGGAAACAGCTATGACATGATTACGAATTTCACA
AATAAAGCATTTTTTTCACTGCATTCTAGTTGTGGTTTGTCCAAACTCATCAATGTATCTTATCATGTCT
GGATCAACTGGATAACTCAAGCTAACCAAAATCATCCCAAACTTCCCACCCCATACCCTATTACCACTGC
CAATTACCTGTGGTTTCATTTACTCTAAACCTGTGATTCCTCTGAATTATTTTCATTTTAAAGAAATTGT
ATTTGTTAAATATGTACTACAAACTTAGTAGTTGGAAGGGCTAATTCACTCCCAAAGAAGACAAGATATC
CTTGATCTGTGGATCTACCACACACAAGGCTACTTCCCTGATTAGCAGAACTACACACCAGGGCCAGGGG
TCAGATATCCACTGACCTTTGGATGGTGCTACAAGCTAGTACCAGTTGAGCCAGATAAGGTAGAAGAGGC
CAATAAAGGAGAGAACACCAGCTTGTTACACCCTGTGAGCCTGCATGGGATGGATGACCCGGAGAGAGAA
GTGTTAGAGTGGAGGTTTGACAGCCGCCTAGCATTTCATCACGTGGCCCGAGAGCTGCATCCGGAGTACT
TCAAGAACTGCTGATATCGAGCTTGCTACAAGGGACTTTCCGCTGGGGACTTTCCAGGGAGGCGTGGCCT
GGGCGGGACTGGGGAGTGGCGAGCCCTCAGATCCTGCATATAAGCAGCTGCTTTTTGCCTGTACTGGGTC
TCTCTGGTTAGACCAGATCTGAGCCTGGGAGCTCTCTGGCTAACTAGGGAACCCACTGCTTAAGCCTCAA
TAAAGCTTGCCTTGAGTGCTTCAAGTAGTGTGTGCCCGTCTGTTGTGTGACTCTGGTAACTAGAGATCCC
TCAGACCCTTTTAGTCAGTGTGGAAAATCTCTAGCAGTGGCGCCCGAACAGGGACTTGAAAGCGAAAGGG
AAACCAGAGGAGCTCTCTCGACGCAGGACTCGGCTTGCTGAAGCGCGCACGGCAAGAGGCGAGGGGCGGC
GACTGGTGAGTACGCCAAAAATTTTGACTAGCGGAGGCTAGAAGGAGAGAGATGGGTGCGAGAGCGTCAG
TATTAAGCGGGGGAGAATTAGATCGCGATGGGAAAAAATTCGGTTAAGGCCAGGGGGAAAGAAAAAATAT
AAATTAAAACATATAGTATGGGCAAGCAGGGAGCTAGAACGATTCGCAGTTAATCCTGGCCTGTTAGAAA
CATCAGAAGGCTGTAGACAAATACTGGGACAGCTACAACCATCCCTTCAGACAGGATCAGAAGAACTTAG
ATCATTATATAATACAGTAGCAACCCTCTATTGTGTGCATCAAAGGATAGAGATAAAAGACACCAAGGAA
GCTTTAGACAAGATAGAGGAAGAGCAAAACAAAAGTAAGACCACCGCACAGCAAGCGGCCGGCCGCTGAT
CTTCAGACCTGGAGGAGGAGATATGAGGGACAATTGGAGAAGTGAATTATATAAATATAAAGTAGTAAAA
ATTGAACCATTAGGAGTAGCACCCACCAAGGCAAAGAGAAGAGTGGTGCAGAGAGAAAAAAGAGCAGTGG
GAATAGGAGCTTTGTTCCTTGGGTTCTTGGGAGCAGCAGGAAGCACTATGGGCGCAGCGTCAATGACGCT
GACGGTACAGGCCAGACAATTATTGTCTGGTATAGTGCAGCAGCAGAACAATTTGCTGAGGGCTATTGAG
GCGCAACAGCATCTGTTGCAACTCACAGTCTGGGGCATCAAGCAGCTCCAGGCAAGAATCCTGGCTGTGG
AAAGATACCTAAAGGATCAACAGCTCCTGGGGATTTGGGGTTGCTCTGGAAAACTCATTTGCACCACTGC
TGTGCCTTGGAATGCTAGTTGGAGTAATAAATCTCTGGAACAGATTTGGAATCACACGACCTGGATGGAG
TGGGACAGAGAAATTAACAATTACACAAGCTTAATACACTCCTTAATTGAAGAATCGCAAAACCAGCAAG
AAAAGAATGAACAAGAATTATTGGAATTAGATAAATGGGCAAGTTTGTGGAATTGGTTTAACATAACAAA
TTGGCTGTGGTATATAAAATTATTCATAATGATAGTAGGAGGCTTGGTAGGTTTAAGAATAGTTTTTGCT
GTACTTTCTATAGTGAATAGAGTTAGGCAGGGATATTCACCATTATCGTTTCAGACCCACCTCCCAACCC
CGAGGGGACCCGACAGGCCCGAAGGAATAGAAGAAGAAGGTGGAGAGAGAGACAGAGACAGATCCATTCG
ATTAGTGAACGGATCTCGACGGTATCGCCGAATTCACAAATGGCAGTATTCATCCACAATTTTAAAAGAA
AAGGGGGGATTGGGGGGTACAGTGCAGGGGAAAGAATAGTAGACATAATAGCAACAGACATACAAACTAA
AGAATTACAAAAACAAATTACAAAAATTCAAAATTTTCGGGTTTATTACAGGGACAGCAGAGATCCAGTT
TGGACTAGTCGTGA
