>Addgene plasmid #116114 | pHAGE-ARAF-R188H | depositor partial sequence | sequence record 218988 | insert
ATGGAGCCACCACGGGGCCCCCCTGCCAATGGGGCCGAGCCATCCCGGGCAGTGGGCACCGTCAAAGTAT
ACCTGCCCAACAAGCAACGCACGGTGGTGACTGTCCGGGATGGCATGAGTGTCTACGACTCTCTAGACAA
GGCCCTGAAGGTGCGGGGTCTAAATCAGGACTGCTGTGTGGTCTACCGACTCATCAAGGGACGAAAGACG
GTCACTGCCTGGGACACAGCCATTGCTCCCCTGGATGGCGAGGAGCTCATTGTCGAGGTCCTTGAAGATG
TCCCGCTGACCATGCACAATTTTGTACGGAAGACCTTCTTCAGCCTGGCGTTCTGTGACTTCTGCCTTAA
GTTTCTGTTCCATGGCTTCCGTTGCCAAACCTGTGGCTACAAGTTCCACCAGCATTGTTCCTCCAAGGTC
CCCACAGTCTGTGTTGACATGAGTACCAACCGCCAACAGTTCTACCACAGTGTCCAGGATTTGTCCGGAG
GCTCCAGACAGCATGAGGCTCCCTCGAACCGCCCCCTGAATGAGTTGCTAACCCCCCAGGGTCCCAGCCC
CCACACCCAGCACTGTGACCCGGAGCACTTCCCCTTCCCTGCCCCAGCCAATGCCCCCCTACAGCGCATC
CGCTCCACGTCCACTCCCAACGTCCATATGGTCAGCACCACGGCCCCCATGGACTCCAACCTCATCCAGC
TCACTGGCCAGAGTTTCAGCACTGATGCTGCCGGTAGTAGAGGAGGTAGTGATGGAACCCCCCGGGGGAG
CCCCAGCCCAGCCAGCGTGTCCTCGGGGAGGAAGTCCCCACATTCCAAGTCACCAGCAGAGCAGCGCGAG
CGGAAGTCCTTGGCCGATGACAAGAAGAAAGTGAAGAACCTGGGGTACCGGGACTCAGGCTATTACTGGG
AGGTACCACCCAGTGAGGTGCAGCTGCTGAAGAGGATCGGGACGGGCTCGTTTGGCACCGTGTTTCGAGG
GCGGTGGCATGGCGATGTGGCCGTGAAGGTGCTCAAGGTGTCCCAGCCCACAGCTGAGCAGGCCCAGGCT
TTCAAGAATGAGATGCAGGTGCTCAGGAAGACGCGACATGTCAACATCTTGCTGTTTATGGGCTTCATGA
CCCGGCCGGGATTTGCCATCATCACACAGTGGTGTGAGGGCTCCAGCCTCTACCATCACCTGCATGTGGC
CGACACACGCTTCGACATGGTCCAGCTCATCGACGTGGCCCGGCAGACTGCCCAGGGCATGGACTACCTC
CATGCCAAGAACATCATCCACCGAGATCTCAAGTCTAACAACATCTTCCTACATGAGGGGCTCACGGTGA
AGATCGGTGACTTTGGCTTGGCCACAGTGAAGACTCGATGGAGCGGGGCCCAGCCCTTGGAGCAGCCCTC
AGGATCTGTGCTGTGGATGGCAGCTGAGGTGATCCGTATGCAGGACCCGAACCCCTACAGCTTCCAGTCA
GACGTCTATGCCTACGGGGTTGTGCTCTACGAGCTTATGACTGGCTCACTGCCTTACAGCCACATTGGCT
GCCGTGACCAGATTATCTTTATGGTGGGCCGTGGCTATCTGTCCCCGGACCTCAGCAAAATCTCCAGCAA
CTGCCCCAAGGCCATGCGGCGCCTGCTGTCTGACTGCCTCAAGTTCCAGCGGGAGGAGCGGCCCCTCTTC
CCCCAGATCCTGGCCACAATTGAGCTGCTGCAACGGTCACTCCCCAAGATTGAGCGGAGTGCCTCGGAAC
CCTCCTTGCACCGCACCCAGGCCGATGAGTTGCCTGCCTGCCTACTCAGCGCAGCCCGCCTTGTGCCTTA
G
